>Addgene plasmid #31057 | AnkyrinB-2XHA | addgene full sequence | sequence record 245657 | Addgene NGS Result
CGTTACATAACTTACGGTAAATGGCCCGCCTGGCTGACCGCCCAACGACCCCCGCCCATTGACGTCAATA
ATGACGTATGTTCCCATAGTAACGCCAATAGGGACTTTCCATTGACGTCAATGGGTGGAGTATTTACGGT
AAACTGCCCACTTGGCAGTACATCAAGTGTATCATATGCCAAGTACGCCCCCTATTGACGTCAATGACGG
TAAATGGCCCGCCTGGCATTATGCCCAGTACATGACCTTATGGGACTTTCCTACTTGGCAGTACATCTAC
GTATTAGTCATCGCTATTACCATGGTGATGCGGTTTTGGCAGTACATCAATGGGCGTGGATAGCGGTTTG
ACTCACGGGGATTTCCAAGTCTCCACCCCATTGACGTCAATGGGAGTTTGTTTTGGCACCAAAATCAACG
GGACTTTCCAAAATGTCGTAACAACTCCGCCCCATTGACGCAAATGGGCGGTAGGCGTGTACGGTGGGAG
GTCTATATAAGCAGAGCTGGTTTAGTGAACCGTCAGATCCGCTAGCGCTACCGGACTCAGATCTCGAGCT
CAAGCTTCGAATTCATGATGAACGAAGATGCAGCTCAGAAAAGCGACAGTGGAGAGAAGTTCAACGGCAG
TAGTCAGAGGAGAAAAAGACCCAAGAAGTCTGACAGCAATGCAAGCTTCCTCCGTGCTGCCAGAGCAGGC
AACCTGGACAAAGTTGTGGAATATCTGAAGGGGGGCATAGACATCAATACCTGCAATCAGAATGGACTCA
ACGCTCTCCATCTGGCTGCCAAGGAAGGCCACGTGGGGCTGGTGCAGGAGCTGCTGGGAAGAGGGTCCTC
TGTGGATTCTGCCACTAAGAAGGGAAATACCGCTCTTCACATTGCATCTTTGGCTGGACAAGCAGAAGTT
GTCAAAGTTCTTGTTAAGGAAGGAGCCAATATTAATGCACAGTCTCAGAATGGCTTTACTCCTTTATACA
TGGCTGCCCAAGAGAATCACATTGATGTTGTAAAATATTTGCTGGAAAATGGAGCTAATCAGAGCACTGC
TACAGAGGATGGCTTTACTCCTCTAGCTGTGGCACTCCAGCAAGGACACAACCAGGCGGTGGCCATCCTC
TTGGAGAATGACACCAAAGGGAAAGTGAGGCTGCCAGCTCTGCATATTGCCGCTAGGAAAGACGACACCA
AATCTGCCGCACTTCTGCTTCAGAATGACCACAATGCTGACGTACAATCCAAGATGATGGTGAATAGGAC
AACTGAGAGTGGTTTTACCCCTTTGCACATAGCTGCACATTACGGAAATGTCAACGTGGCAACTCTTCTT
CTAAACCGGGGAGCTGCTGTGGACTTCACAGCCAGGAATGGAATCACTCCTCTGCATGTGGCTTCCAAAA
GAGGAAATACAAACATGGTGAAGCTCTTACTGGATCGAGGCGGTCAGATCGATGCCAAAACTAGGGATGG
GTTGACGCCACTTCACTGTGCTGCACGAAGTGGGCATGACCAAGTGGTGGAACTTCTGTTGGAACGGGGT
GCCCCCTTGCTGGCAAGGACTAAGAATGGGCTGTCTCCACTACACATGGCTGCCCAGGGAGACCACGTGG
AATGTGTGAAGCACCTGTTACAGCACAAGGCACCTGTTGATGATGTCACCCTAGACTACCTGACAGCCCT
CCACGTTGCTGCGCACTGTGGCCACTACCGTGTAACCAAACTCCTTTTAGACAAGAGAGCCAATCCGAAC
GCCAGAGCCCTGAATGGTTTTACTCCACTGCACATTGCCTGCAAGAAAAACCGCATCAAAGTCATGGAAC
TGCTGGTGAAATATGGGGCTTCAATCCAAGCTATAACAGAGTCTGGCCTCACACCAATACATGTGGCTGC
CTTCATGGGCCACTTGAACATTGTCCTCCTTCTGCTGCAGAACGGAGCCTCTCCAGATGTCACTAACATT
CGTGGTGAGACGGCACTACACATGGCAGCCCGAGCCGGGCAGGTGGAAGTGGTCCGATGCCTCCTGAGAA
ATGGTGCCCTTGTTGATGCCAGAGCCAGGGAGGAACAGACACCTTTACATATTGCCTCCCGCCTGGGTAA
GACAGAAATTGTCCAGCTGCTTCTACAACATATGGCTCATCCAGATGCGGCCACTACAAATGGGTACACA
CCACTGCACATCTCTGCCCGGGAGGGCCAGGTGGATGTGGCATCAGTCCTATTGGAAGCAGGAGCAGCCC
ACTCCTTAGCTACCAAGAAGGGTTTTACTCCCCTGCATGTAGCAGCCAAGTATGGAAGCCTGGATGTGGC
AAAACTTCTCTTGCAACGCCGTGCTGCCGCAGATTCTGCAGGGAAGAACGGCCTTACCCCGCTCCATGTT
GCTGCTCATTATGACAACCAGAAGGTGGCGCTGCTGTTACTGGAGAAGGGTGCTTCCCCTCATGCCACTG
CCAAGAATGGCTATACTCCGTTACATATTGCTGCCAAGAAGAATCAAATGCAGATAGCTTCCACACTCCT
GAACTATGGAGCAGAGACAAACATTGTGACAAAGCAAGGAGTAACTCCACTCCATCTGGCCTCGCAGGAG
GGGCACACAGATATGGTTACCTTGCTTCTGGATAAGGGAGCCAATATCCACATGTCAACTAAGAGTGGAC
TCACATCCTTACACCTTGCAGCCCAGGAAGATAAAGTGAATGTTGCTGATATTCTCACCAAGCATGGAGC
TGATCAGGATGCTCATACAAAGCTTGGTTACACACCTTTAATTGTGGCCTGTCACTATGGAAATGTGAAA
ATGGTCAACTTTCTTCTGAAGCAGGGAGCAAATGTTAACGCAAAAACCAAGAACGGCTACACGCCTTTGC
ACCAGGCCGCTCAGCAGGGTCACACGCACATCATCAACGTCCTGCTCCAGCATGGGGCCAAGCCCAACGC
CACCACTGCGAATGGCAACACTGCCTTGGCGATTGCTAAGCGTCTGGGCTACATCTCCGTGGTCGACACC
CTGAAGGTTGTGACTGAGGAGGTCACCACCACCACCACAACTATTACAGAAAAACACAAACTAAATGTAC
CTGAGACGATGACTGAGGTTCTTGATGTTTCTGATGAAGAGGGTGATGACACAATGACTGGTGATGGGGG
AGAATACCTTAGGCCTGAGGACCTAAAAGAACTGGGTGATGACTCACTACCCAGCAGTCAGTTCCTGGAT
GGTATGAATTACCTGCGATACAGCTTGGAGGGAGGACGATCTGACAGCCTTCGATCCTTCAGTTCCGACA
GGTCTCACACTCTGAGCCATGCCTCCTACCTGAGGGACAGTGCCGTGATGGATGACTCAGTTGTGATTCC
CAGTCACCAGGTGTCAACTCTAGCCAAGGAGGCAGAAAGAAACTCTTATCGCCTAAGCTGGGGCACTGAG
AACTTAGACAACGTGGCTCTTTCTTCTAGTCCTATTCATTCAGGTTTCCTGGTTAGTTTTATGGTGGATG
CCCGAGGTGGTGCTATGCGAGGATGCAGACACAATGGGCTCCGAATCATTATTCCACCTCGGAAATGTAC
TGCTCCAACGCGAGTCACCTGCCGACTGGTCAAGCGCCACAGACTGGCAACAATGCCTCCAATGGTGGAA
GGAGAAGGCCTGGCCAGTCGCCTGATCGAAGTTGGACCTTCTGGTGCTCAGTTCCTTGGGCCTGTGATCG
TGGAGATCCCTCACTTTGCGGCCCTTCGAGGAAAGGAAAGGGAACTGGTGGTCCTGCGCAGTGAGAATGG
GGACAGCTGGAAAGAGCATTTCTGTGACTACACTGAAGATGAATTGAATGAAATTCTTAACGGCATGGAT
GAAGTACTGGATAGCCCAGAAGACCTAGAAAAGAAACGAATCTGCCGCATCATCACCCGAGACTTCCCAC
AGTACTTTGCAGTGGTGTCTCGTATCAAACAGGACAGCAATCTGATTGGCCCAGAAGGAGGTGTACTGAG
CAGCACAGTGGTGCCCCAGGTGCAGGCCGTCTTCCCAGAGGGGGCACTCACCAAGCGGATCCGTGTAGGC
CTGCAGGCTCAACCTATGCACAGTGAGCTGGTTAAGAAGATCCTAGGCAACAAAGCTACCTTCAGCCCTA
TAGTCACTTTGGAACCTAGAAGAAGAAAATTCCACAAACCAATTACCATGACCATTCCTGTCCCCAAAGC
TTCAAGTGATGTCATGTTGAATGGTTTTGGGGGAGATGCACCAACCTTAAGATTACTATGCAGCATAACA
GGTGGAACCACCCCTGCCCAGTGGGAAGATATTACAGGAACTACGCCATTAACATTTGTCAATGAATGTG
TTTCCTTTACAACAAACGTGTCTGCCAGGTTCTGGCTGATAGATTGTCGACAGATCCAGGAATCCGTTAC
TTTTGCATCACAAGTATACAGAGAAATTATCTGCGTACCTTATATGGCCAAATTTGTAGTGTTTGCCAAA
TCACATGACCCCATTGAAGCCAGGTTGAGGTGTTTCTGCATGACTGATGATAAAGTGGATAAGACCCTTG
AACAACAAGAAAATTTTGCTGAGGTGGCCAGAAGCAGGGATGTGGAGGTGTTAGAAGGAAAACCCATCTA
CGTTGATTGTTTCGGCAACTTGGTACCATTAACTAAAAGTGGCCAGCATCATATATTCAGTTTTTTTGCC
TTCAAAGAAAATAGACTTCCTCTATTTGTCAAGGTACGCGATACGACTCAGGAACCTTGCGGACGACTAT
CATTTATGAAGGAGCCAAAATCCACGAGAGGCCTGGTGCATCAAGCTATTTGCAACTTAAACATCACTTT
GCCGATTTATACAAAGGAATCAGAGTCAGATCAAGAACAGGAGGAAGAGATCGATATGACATCAGAAAAA
AATCCACAGGATGAGCAGGAACGGATCGAGGAAAGGCTGGCTTATATTGCTGATCACCTTGGCTTCAGCT
GGACAGAATTAGCAAGAGAACTGGATTTCACTGAGGAGCAAATTCATCAAATTCGAATTGAAAATCCCAA
CTCTCTTCAAGACCAGAGTCATGCACTGTTGAAGTACTGGCTAGAGAGGGATGGGAAACATGCTACAGAT
ACCAACCTCGTTGAATGTCTCACCAAGATCAACCGAATGGATATTGTTCATCTCATGGAGACCAACACAG
AACCTCTCCAGGAGCGCATCAGTCATAGTTATGCAGAAATTGAACAGACCATTACACTGGATCATAGTGA
AGGGTTCTCGGTACTTCAAGAGGAGTTATGCACTGCACAGCACAAGCAGAAAGAGGAGCAAGCTGTTTCT
AAAGAAAGTGAGACCTGCGATCACCCTCCTATCGTCTCAGAGGAAGACATTTCTGTTGGTTATTCCACTT
TTCAGGATGGCGTCCCCAAAACTGAGGGGGACAGCTCATCAACAGCACTCTTTCCCCAAACTCACAAGGA
GCAAGTTCAACAGGATTTCTCAGGGAAAATGCAAGACCTGCCTGAAGAGTCATCTCTGGAATATCAGCAG
GAATATTTTGTGACAACTCCAGGAACAGAAACATCAGAGACTCAGAAGGCTATGATAGTACCCAGCTCTC
CCAGCAAGACACCTGAGGAAGTCAGCACCCCTGCAGAGGAGGAGAAGCTGTACCTCCAGACCCCAACATC
CAGCGAGCGGGGAGGCTCTCCCATCATACAAGAACCCGAAGAGCCCTCAGAGCACAGAGAGGAGAGCTCT
CCGCGGAAAACCAGCCTCGTAATAGTGGAGTCTGCCGATAACCAGCCTGAGACCTGTGAAAGACTCGATG
AAGATGCAGCTTTTGAAAAGGGAGACGATATGCCTGAAATACCCCCAGAAACAGTCACAGAAGAAGAATA
CATTGATGAGCATGGACACACCGTGGTAAAGAAGGTTACTAGGAAAATCATTAGGCGGTATGTATCCTCT
GAAGGCACAGAGAAAGAAGAGATTATGGTGCAGGGAATGCCACAGGAACCTGTCAACATCGAGGAAGGGG
ATGGCTATTCCAAAGTTATAAAGCGTGTTGTATTGAAGAGTGACACCGAGCAGTCAGAGGACAACAATGA
GGGTTTAAACTACCCATACGATGTTCCAGATTACGCTTACCCATACGATGTTCCAGATTACGCTTGAGCG
GCCGCGACTCTAGATCATAATCAGCCATACCACATTTGTAGAGGTTTTACTTGCTTTAAAAAACCTCCCA
CACCTCCCCCTGAACCTGAAACATAAAATGAATGCAATTGTTGTTGTTAACTTGTTTATTGCAGCTTATA
ATGGTTACAAATAAAGCAATAGCATCACAAATTTCACAAATAAAGCATTTTTTTCACTGCATTCTAGTTG
TGGTTTGTCCAAACTCATCAATGTATCTTAAGGCGTAAATTGTAAGCGTTAATATTTTGTTAAAATTCGC
GTTAAATTTTTGTTAAATCAGCTCATTTTTTAACCAATAGGCCGAAATCGGCAAAATCCCTTATAAATCA
AAAGAATAGACCGAGATAGGGT
[37 nt withheld, positions 6533-6569]
AAAGAACGTGGACTCCAACGTCAAAGG
[49 nt withheld, positions 6597-6645]
T
[91 nt withheld, positions 6647-6737]
G
[124 nt withheld, positions 6739-6862]
CAGGTGGCACTTTTCGGGGAAATGTGCGCGGAACCCCTATTTGTTTATTTTTCTAAATACATTCAAATAT
GTATCCGCTCATGAGACAATAACCCTGATAAATGCTTCAATAATATTGAAAAAGGAAGAGTCCTGAGGCG
GAAAGAACCAGCTGTGGAATGTGTGTCAGTTAGGGTGTGGAAAGTCCCCAGGCTCCCCAGCAGGCAGAAG
TATGCAAAGCATGCATCTCAATTAGTCAGCAACCAGGTGTGGAAAGTCCCCAGGCTCCCCAGCAGGCAGA
AGTATGCAAAGCATGCATCTCAATTAGTCAGCAACCATAGTCCCGCCCCTAACTCCGCCCATCCCGCCCC
TAACTCCGCCCAGTTCCGCCCATTCTCCGCCCCATGGCTGACTAATTTTTTTTATTTATGCAGAGGCCGA
GGCCGCCTCGGCCTCTGAGCTATTCCAGAAGTAGTGAGGAGGCTTTTTTGGAGGCCTAGGCTTTTGCAAA
GATCGATCAAGAGACAGGATGAGGATCGTTTCGCATGATTGAACAAGATGGATTGCACGCAGGTTCTCCG
GCCGCTTGGGTGGAGAGGCTATTCGGCTATGACTGGGCACAACAGACAATCGGCTGCTCTGATGCCGCCG
TGTTCCGGCTGTCAGCGCAGGGGCGCCCGGTTCTTTTTGTCAAGACCGACCTGTCCGGTGCCCTGAATGA
ACTGCAAGACGAGGCAGCGCGGCTATCGTGGCTGGCCACGACGGGCGTTCCTTGCGCAGCTGTGCTCGAC
GTTGTCACTGAAGCGGGAAGGGACTGGCTGCTATTGGGCGAAGTGCCGGGGCAGGATCTCCTGTCATCTC
ACCTTGCTCCTGCCGAGAAAGTATCCATCATGGCTGATGCAATGCGGCGGCTGCATACGCTTGATCCGGC
TACCTGCCCATTCGACCACCAAGCGAAACATCGCATCGAGCGAGCACGTACTCGGATGGAAGCCGGTCTT
GTCGATCAGGATGATCTGGACGAAGAGCATCAGGGGCTCGCGCCAGCCGAACTGTTCGCCAGGCTCAAGG
CGAGCATGCCCGACGGCGAGGATCTCGTCGTGACCCATGGCGATGCCTGCTTGCCGAATATCATGGTGGA
AAATGGCCGCTTTTCTGGATTCATCGACTGTGGCCGGCTGGGTGTGGCGGACCGCTATCAGGACATAGCG
TTGGCTACCCGTGATATTGCTGAAGAGCTTGGCGGCGAATGGGCTGACCGCTTCCTCGTGCTTTACGGTA
TCGCCGCTCCCGATTCGCAGCGCATCGCCTTCTATCGCCTTCTTGACGAGTTCTTCTGAGCGGGACTCTG
GGGTTCGAAATGACCGACCAAGCGACGCCCAACCTGCCATCACGAGATTTCGATTCCACCGCCGCCTTCT
ATGAAAGGTTGGGCTTCGGAATCGTTTTCCGGGACGCCGGCTGGATGATCCTCCAGCGCGGGGATCTCAT
GCTGGAGTTCTTCGCCCACCCTAGGGGGAGGCTAACTGAAACACGGAAGGAGACAATACCGGAAGGAACC
CGCGCTATGACGGCAATAAAAAGACAGAATAAAACGCACGGTGTTGGGTCGTTTGTTCATAAACGCGGGG
TTCGGTCCCAGGGCTGGCACTCTGTCGATACCCCACCGAGACCCCATTGGGGCCAATACGCCCGCGTTTC
TTCCTTTTCCCCACCCCACCCCCCAAGTTCGGGTGAAGGCCCAGGGCTCGCAGCCAACGTCGGGGCGGCA
GGCCCTGCCATAGCCTCAGGTTACTCATATATACTTTAGATTGATTTAAAACTTCATTTTTAATTTAAAA
GGATCTAGGTGAAGATCCTTTTTGATAATCTCATGACCAAAATCCCTTAACGTGAGTTTTCGTTCCACTG
AGCGTCAGACCCCGTAGAAAAGATCAAAGGATCTTCTTGAGATCCTTTTTTTCTGCGCGTAATCTGCTGC
TTGCAAACAAAAAAACCACCGCTACCAGCGGTGGTTTGTTTGCCGGATCAAGAGCTACCAACTCTTTTTC
CGAAGGTAACTGGCTTCAGCAGAGCGCAGATACCAAATACTGTTCTTCTAGTGTAGCCGTAGTTAGGCCA
CCACTTCAAGAACTCTGTAGCACCGCCTACATACCTCGCTCTGCTAATCCTGTTACCAGTGGCTGCTGCC
AGTGGCGATAAGTCGTGTCTTACCGGGTTGGACTCAAGACGATAGTTACCGGATAAGGCGCAGCGGTCGG
GCTGAACGGGGGGTTCGTGCACACAGCCCAGCTTGGAGCGAACGACCTACACCGAACTGAGATACCTACA
GCGTGAGCTATGAGAAAGCGCCACGCTTCCCGAAGGGAGAAAGGCGGACAGGTATCCGGTAAGCGGCAGG
GTCGGAACAGGAGAGCGCACGAGGGAGCTTCCAGGGGGAAACGCCTGGTATCTTTATAGTCCTGTCGGGT
TTCGCCACCTCTGACTTGAGCGTCGATTTTTGTGATGCTCGTCAGGGGGGCGGAGCCTATGGAAAAACGC
CAGCAACGCGGCCTTTTTACGGTTCCTGGCCTTTTGCTGGCCTTTTGCTCACATGTTCTTTCCTGCGTTA
TCCCCTGATTCTGTGGATAACCGTATTACCGCCATGCATTAGTTATTAATAGTAATCAATTACGGGGTCA
TTAGTTCATAGCCCATATATGGAGTTCCG
Features (pLannotate 1.2.2; 18 found; start..end, strand, type, name):
      1..304     +  enhancer       CMV enhancer: human cytomegalovirus immediate early enhancer
    305..508     +  promoter       CMV promoter: human cytomegalovirus (CMV) immediate early promoter
    531..574     +  misc_feature   MCS (fragment): multiple cloning site
    575..4930    +  CDS            Ank2 (fragment): ANK2_MOUSE - Also known as AnkB From Mus musculus (Mouse).
   4901..6091    +  CDS            ANK2 (fragment): ANK2_HUMAN - Also known as ANKB From Homo sapiens (Human).
   6101..6117    +  CDS            3xHA (fragment): three tandem HA epitope tags
   6128..6155    +  CDS            3xHA (fragment): three tandem HA epitope tags
   6173..6256    +  CDS            large T antigen (fragment): large T antigen from SV40 (simian virus 40)
   6279..6400    +  polyA_signal   SV40 poly(A) signal: SV40 polyadenylation signal
   6434..6862    -  rep_origin     f1 ori (sequence partly withheld): f1 bacteriophage origin of replication; arrow indicates direction of (+) strand synthesis
   6889..6993    +  promoter       AmpR promoter: bla
   6995..7352    +  promoter       SV40 promoter: SV40 enhancer and early promoter
   7387..8181    +  CDS            NeoR/KanR: aminoglycoside phosphotransferase from Tn5; aph(3')-II (or nptII); confers resistance to neomycin, kanamycin, and G418 (Geneticin®)
   8202..8354    +  CDS            ble (fragment): BLE_KLEPN - Experimental evidence at protein level: Swiss-Prot protein existence level 1. Binding protein with a strong affinity to the bleomycin family of antibiotics. Binds to CL990; an antimitotic-antibiotic compound. From Klebsiella pneumoniae.
   8413..8460    +  polyA_signal   HSV TK poly(A) signal: herpes simplex virus thymidine kinase polyadenylation signal (Cole and Stacy, 1985)
   8551..8567    -  polyA_signal   bGH poly(A) signal (fragment): bovine growth hormone polyadenylation signal
   8789..9377    +  rep_origin     ori: high-copy-number ColE1/pMB1/pBR322/pUC origin of replication
   9492..9551    +  enhancer       CMV enhancer (fragment): human cytomegalovirus immediate early enhancer
