[The description below was written by a language model from this plasmid's Addgene catalogue record and pLannotate feature annotations shown in this document.]
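Description:
AnkyrinB-2XHA is a mammalian expression plasmid built on a modified pEGFP-N1 backbone, in which the GFP coding region of an earlier ankyrin-B-GFP construct was excised and replaced with a PCR-synthesized sequence encoding two tandem HA epitopes followed by a stop codon. The result is ankyrin-B (ANK2, ankyrin 2) carrying a C-terminal 2XHA tag rather than a fluorescent fusion partner. The full sequence record is 9,551 nt. Expression is driven by the human cytomegalovirus immediate early enhancer and promoter, and the transcript is terminated by the SV40 polyadenylation signal.

The catalogue lists the insert as human. The automated annotation splits the roughly 5.5 kb open reading frame into a large portion best matching mouse Ank2 and a shorter 3′ portion matching human ANK2. This may simply reflect similarity-based matching to highly conserved orthologues or isoform differences, and the record does not resolve it. The two short hits labelled as 3xHA fragments immediately downstream of the coding region correspond to the 2XHA tag. The small large T antigen, ble and bGH poly(A) fragments are typical residual backbone matches rather than functional elements.

Propagation in bacteria relies on a high-copy ColE1/pUC-type origin, and an f1 origin is also present. A single NeoR/KanR cassette (Tn5 aminoglycoside phosphotransferase) sits behind both a bacterial promoter and the SV40 early promoter and ends in the HSV TK poly(A) signal. It therefore provides kanamycin selection in E. coli and can support G418 selection in mammalian cells. The construct suits expression of epitope-tagged ankyrin-B for detection or immunoprecipitation with anti-HA antibodies. The associated publication concerns ankyrin-B interactions with spectrin and dynactin-4 in skeletal muscle.
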