Addgene plasmid #31057: AnkyrinB-2XHA
Depositing lab: Vann Bennett. Depositing organization: Duke University. Publication: Ankyrin-B interactions with spectrin and dynactin-4 are required for dystrophin-based protection of skeletal muscle from exercise injury. Ayalon G, Hostettler JD, Hoffman J, Kizhatil K, Davis JQ, Bennett V. J Biol Chem. 2011 Mar 4. 286(9):7370-8. 10.1074/jbc.M110.187831 PubMed 21186323.
Backbone
  Vector backbone: Modified pEGFP-N1 (see note)
  Backbone size w/o insert (bp): 4000
  Vector type: Mammalian Expression
Growth in bacteria
  Bacterial resistance: Kanamycin, 50 μg/mL
  Growth temperature: 37°C
  Growth strain: DH5alpha
  Copy number: High Copy
Gene/Insert
  Gene/Insert name: Ankyrin B (alt name: ankyrin 2)
  Species: H. sapiens (human)
  Entrez Gene: ANK2 (a.k.a. ANK-2, CFAP87, FAP87, LQT4, brank-2)
  Tag / fusion protein: 2XHA (C terminal on backbone)
  Cloning method: Restriction Enzyme
  Sequencing primers: 5′ CMV-Fwd
Terms and licenses: Academic/Nonprofit Terms; Industry Terms: Not Available to Industry
Depositor comments: HA-ankyrin-B was prepared based on an ankyrin-B-GFP template in a pEGFP-N1 vector (Mohler et al., 2002). GFP was cut out between the PmeI and the NotI sites and replaced with a 2XHA-tag encoding sequence (YPYDVPDYA) with a PmeI site on its 5′ end and a stop codon followed by a NotI site on the 3′ end that was synthesized by PCR.
How to cite: AnkyrinB-2XHA was a gift from Vann Bennett (Addgene plasmid # 31057 ; http://n2t.net/addgene:31057 ; RRID:Addgene_31057)
