>Addgene plasmid #31057 | AnkyrinB-2XHA | addgene partial sequence | sequence record 44229 | SV40pA-R 5'-GAAATTTGTGATGCTATTGC-3'
TAACAGTTAACAACAACAATTGCATTCATTTTATGTTTCAGGTTCAGGGGGAGGTGTGGGAGGTTTTTTA
AAGCAAGTAAAACCTCTACAAATGTGGTATGGCTGATTATGATCTAGAGTCGCGGCCGCTCAAGCGTAAT
CTGGAACATCGTATGGGTAAGCGTAATCTGGAACATCGTATGGGTAGTTTAAACCCTCATTGTTGTCCTC
TGACTGCTCGGTGTCACTCTTCAATACAACACGCTTTATAACTTTGGAATAGCCATCCCCTTCCTCGATG
TTGACAGGTTCCTGTGGCATTCCCTGCACCATAATCTCTTCTTTCTCTGTGCCTTCAGAGGATACATACC
GCCTAATGATTTTCCTAGTAACCTTCTTTACCACGGTGTGTCCATGCTCATCAATGTATTCTTCTTCTGT
GACTGTTTCTGGGGGTATTTCAGGCATATCGTCTCCCTTTTCAAAAGCTGCATCTTCATCGAGTCTTTCA
CAGGTCTCAGGCTGGTTATCGGCAGACTCCACTATTACGAGGCTGGTTTTCCGCGGAGAGCTCTCCTCTC
TGTGCTCTGAGGGCTCTTCGGGTTCTTGTATGATGGGAGAGCCTCCCCGCTCGCTGGATGTTGGGGTCTG
GAGGTACAGCTTCTCCTCCTCTGCAGGGGTGCTGACTTCCTCAGGTGTCTTGCTGGGAGAGCTGGGTACT
ATCATAGCCTTCTGAGTCTCTGATGTTTCTGTTCCTGGAGTTGTCACAAAATATTCCTGCTGATATTCCA
GAGATGACTCTTCAGGCAGGTCTTGCATT
